Addgene plasmid #214414: Halotag-6xHp
Purpose: Lipid droplet localization of 6xHp of Spastin fused to Halotag
Depositing lab: Chi-Lun Chang. Depositing organization: St. Jude Children's Research Hospital. Publication: A fluorogenic complementation tool kit for interrogating lipid droplet-organelle interaction. Li X, Gamuyao R, Wu ML, Cho WJ, King SV, Petersen RA, Stabley DR, Lindow C, Climer LK, Shirinifard A, Ferrara F, Throm RE, Robinson CG, Zhou Y, Carisey AF, Tebo AG, Chang CL. J Cell Biol. 2024 Sep 2;223(9):e202311126. doi: 10.1083/jcb.202311126. Epub 2024 Jul 1. PubMed 38949658.
Backbone
  Vector backbone: Halo-C1
  Vector type: Mammalian Expression
Growth in bacteria
  Bacterial resistance: Kanamycin, 50 μg/mL
  Growth temperature: 37°C
  Growth strain: DH5alpha
  Copy number: Unknown
Gene/Insert
  Gene/Insert name: 6x Spastin aa 43-92
  Species: H. sapiens (human)
  Entrez Gene: SPAST (a.k.a. ADPSP, FSP2, SPG4)
  Promoter: CMV
  Tag / fusion protein: Halo (N terminal on insert)
  Cloning method: Restriction Enzyme; 5′ cloning site BseGI (unknown if destroyed); 3′ cloning site BamHI (unknown if destroyed)
Terms and licenses: Academic/Nonprofit Terms; Industry Terms: Not Available to Industry
How to cite: Halotag-6xHp was a gift from Chi-Lun Chang (Addgene plasmid # 214414 ; http://n2t.net/addgene:214414 ; RRID:Addgene_214414)
