[The description below was written by a language model from this plasmid's Addgene catalogue record and pLannotate feature annotations shown in this document.]
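Description:
Halotag-6xHp is a mammalian expression plasmid built on the Halo-C1 backbone, a C1-style vector in which the fusion partner sits upstream of the multiple cloning site. It is propagated in E. coli through a high-copy ColE1/pUC-type origin and selected with kanamycin. The single NeoR/KanR (Tn5 aminoglycoside phosphotransferase) gene is preceded by both a bacterial bla promoter and the SV40 enhancer/early promoter and is followed by an HSV TK polyadenylation signal. The same marker can therefore also confer G418 resistance in mammalian cells. An f1 origin is also present.

The expression cassette is driven by the human CMV immediate-early enhancer and promoter and terminated by an SV40 poly(A) signal. It encodes HaloTag, a modified bacterial dehalogenase that covalently binds chloroalkane ligands. HaloTag is fused at the N terminus of an insert catalogued as six tandem copies of residues 43–92 of human Spastin (SPAST), referred to as 6xHp.

The automated annotation marks only three SPAST-like fragments at the 3′ end of the insert and assigns them to bovine and frog orthologues. This reflects homology-based matching rather than the true source, since the record lists the species as human. The unannotated stretch between the cloning-site remnant and these fragments presumably holds the remaining repeats. Short hits to SV40 large T antigen, ble and bGH poly(A) appear to be backbone remnants rather than functional elements.

According to the record, the repeated Spastin segment targets the fusion to lipid droplets. The construct thus serves as a lipid droplet marker that can be labelled with Halo ligands in transfected cells, and it was deposited as part of a tool kit for studying lipid droplet–organelle interactions.
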