Features (pLannotate 1.2.2; 17 found; start..end, strand, type, name):
     73..376     +  enhancer       CMV enhancer: human cytomegalovirus immediate early enhancer
    377..580     +  promoter       CMV promoter: human cytomegalovirus (CMV) immediate early promoter
    625..1515    +  CDS            HaloTag®: modified bacterial dehalogenase that forms covalent bonds with chloroalkane derivatives
   1525..1559    +  misc_feature   MCS (fragment): multiple cloning site
   2038..2205    +  CDS            SPAST (fragment): SPAST_BOVIN - Also known as SPG4 From Bos taurus (Bovine).
   2197..2364    +  CDS            SPAST (fragment): SPAST_BOVIN - Also known as SPG4 From Bos taurus (Bovine).
   2359..2526    +  CDS            spast (fragment): SPAST_XENTR - Also known as spg4 From Xenopus tropicalis (Western clawed frog) (Silurana tropicalis).
   2531..2615    +  CDS            large T antigen (fragment): large T antigen from SV40 (simian virus 40)
   2638..2759    +  polyA_signal   SV40 poly(A) signal: SV40 polyadenylation signal
   2793..3221    -  rep_origin     f1 ori (sequence partly withheld): f1 bacteriophage origin of replication; arrow indicates direction of (+) strand synthesis
   3248..3352    +  promoter       AmpR promoter: bla
   3354..3711    +  promoter       SV40 promoter: SV40 enhancer and early promoter
   3746..4540    +  CDS            NeoR/KanR: aminoglycoside phosphotransferase from Tn5; aph(3')-II (or nptII); confers resistance to neomycin, kanamycin, and G418 (Geneticin®)
   4561..4713    +  CDS            ble (fragment): BLE_KLEPN - Experimental evidence at protein level: Swiss-Prot protein existence level 1. Binding protein with a strong affinity to the bleomycin family of antibiotics. Binds to CL990; an antimitotic-antibiotic compound. From Klebsiella pneumoniae.
   4772..4819    +  polyA_signal   HSV TK poly(A) signal: herpes simplex virus thymidine kinase polyadenylation signal (Cole and Stacy, 1985)
   4910..4926    -  polyA_signal   bGH poly(A) signal (fragment): bovine growth hormone polyadenylation signal
   5148..5736    +  rep_origin     ori: high-copy-number ColE1/pMB1/pBR322/pUC origin of replication
>Addgene plasmid #214414 | Halotag-6xHp | addgene full sequence | sequence record 425792 | Addgene NGS Result
ACCGCCATGCATTAGTTATTAATAGTAATCAATTACGGGGTCATTAGTTCATAGCCCATATATGGAGTTC
CGCGTTACATAACTTACGGTAAATGGCCCGCCTGGCTGACCGCCCAACGACCCCCGCCCATTGACGTCAA
TAATGACGTATGTTCCCATAGTAACGCCAATAGGGACTTTCCATTGACGTCAATGGGTGGAGTATTTACG
GTAAACTGCCCACTTGGCAGTACATCAAGTGTATCATATGCCAAGTACGCCCCCTATTGACGTCAATGAC
GGTAAATGGCCCGCCTGGCATTATGCCCAGTACATGACCTTATGGGACTTTCCTACTTGGCAGTACATCT
ACGTATTAGTCATCGCTATTACCATGGTGATGCGGTTTTGGCAGTACATCAATGGGCGTGGATAGCGGTT
TGACTCACGGGGATTTCCAAGTCTCCACCCCATTGACGTCAATGGGAGTTTGTTTTGGCACCAAAATCAA
CGGGACTTTCCAAAATGTCGTAACAACTCCGCCCCATTGACGCAAATGGGCGGTAGGCGTGTACGGTGGG
AGGTCTATATAAGCAGAGCTGGTTTAGTGAACCGTCAGATCCGCTAGCGCTACCGGTCGCCACCATGGCA
GAAATCGGTACTGGCTTTCCATTCGACCCCCATTATGTGGAAGTCCTGGGCGAGCGCATGCACTACGTCG
ATGTTGGTCCGCGCGATGGCACCCCTGTGCTGTTCCTGCACGGTAACCCGACCTCCTCCTACGTGTGGCG
CAACATCATCCCGCATGTTGCACCGACCCATCGCTGCATTGCTCCAGACCTGATCGGTATGGGCAAATCC
GACAAACCAGACCTGGGTTATTTCTTCGACGACCACGTCCGCTTCATGGATGCCTTCATCGAAGCCCTGG
GTCTGGAAGAGGTCGTCCTGGTCATTCACGACTGGGGCTCCGCTCTGGGTTTCCACTGGGCCAAGCGCAA
TCCAGAGCGCGTCAAAGGTATTGCATTTATGGAGTTCATCCGCCCTATCCCGACCTGGGACGAATGGCCA
GAATTTGCCCGCGAGACCTTCCAGGCCTTCCGCACCACCGACGTCGGCCGCAAGCTGATCATCGATCAGA
ACGTTTTTATCGAGGGTACGCTGCCGATGGGTGTCGTCCGCCCGCTGACTGAAGTCGAGATGGACCATTA
CCGCGAGCCGTTCCTGAATCCTGTTGACCGCGAGCCACTGTGGCGCTTCCCAAACGAGCTGCCAATCGCC
GGTGAGCCAGCGAACATCGTCGCGCTGGTCGAAGAATACATGGACTGGCTGCACCAGTCCCCTGTCCCGA
AGCTGCTGTTCTGGGGCACCCCAGGCGTTCTGATCCCACCGGCCGAAGCCGCTCGCCTGGCCAAAAGCCT
GCCTAACTGCAAGGCTGTGGACATCGGCCCGGGTCTGAATCTGCTGCAAGAAGACAACCCGGACCTGATC
GGCAGCGAGATCGCGCGCTGGCTGTCGACGCTCGAGATTTCCGGCATGTACAAGTCCGGACTCAGATCTC
GAGCTCAAGCATCGAATTCCGAATCCCCGCACAAACGCAACCTGTACTACTTCTCTTACCCCCTTTTTGT
CGGGTTTGCTCTACTTCGATTGGTTGCTTTTCATCTTGGATTACTGTTTGTTTGGTTGTGTCAACGCTTT
TCTAGAGCGCTGATGGCTGCGAAACGTTCGGCTAATAGTGAATCGCCCCATAAGAGGAACTTATATTACT
TCAGCTATCCCTTGTTCGTGGGTTTCGCGCTACTTCGGCTGGTCGCGTTTCATCTAGGTTTGTTGTTTGT
CTGGTTATGTCAACGGTTCTCGCGAGCGTTAATGGCAGCAAAGAGGTCGGCAAATAGCGAATCGCCTCAT
AAACGCAACCTCTATTACTTCTCTTACCCGTTGTTCGTTGGCTTCGCTCTCCTTCGGCTAGTTGCGTTTC
ATCTTGGTCTTCTGTTCGTGTGGCTTTGCCAAAGATTTTCGCGAGCTTTAATGGCGGCTAAGAGGAGTGC
CAATAGCGAATCCCCGCATAAGCGGAACTTATACTACTTCTCTTACCCTCTTTTTGTAGGCTTTGCTCTA
CTCCGGCTAGTGGCCTTCCATCTAGGCCTACTATTCGTCTGGCTCTGCCAGCGCTTCTCGCGAGCCTTGA
TGGCAGCTAAGCGTTCCGCAAATAGCGAATCACCTCATAAGCGGAATCTGTACTATTTCTCATATCCTCT
CTTCGTAGGGTTCGCACTATTACGTCTTGTAGCATTTCATCTGGGATTATTATTCGTCTGGTTGTGCCAG
CGATTTTCACGAGCCTTAATGGCTGCGAAGAGAAGCGCAAATTCTGAATCTCCTCACAAGCGGAACCTCT
ATTACTTTAGTTACCCGCTCTTCGTCGGTTTCGCGTTACTCAGGCTGGTTGCATTCCACCTCGGCTTGCT
GTTCGTATGGCTTTGCCAGAGATTCTCCCGGGCGCTAATGGCAGCCAAGCGCTCCTAAGGATCCACCGGA
TCTAGATAACTGATCATAATCAGCCATACCACATTTGTAGAGGTTTTACTTGCTTTAAAAAACCTCCCAC
ACCTCCCCCTGAACCTGAAACATAAAATGAATGCAATTGTTGTTGTTAACTTGTTTATTGCAGCTTATAA
TGGTTACAAATAAAGCAATAGCATCACAAATTTCACAAATAAAGCATTTTTTTCACTGCATTCTAGTTGT
GGTTTGTCCAAACTCATCAATGTATCTTAACGCGTAAATTGTAAGCGTTAATATTTTGTTAAAATTCGCG
TTAAATTTTTGTTAAATCAGCTCATTTTTTAACCAATAGGCCGAAATCGGCAAAATCCCTTATAAATCAA
AAGAATAGACCGAGATAGGGT
[37 nt withheld, positions 2892-2928]
AAAGAACGTGGACTCCAACGTCAAAGG
[49 nt withheld, positions 2956-3004]
T
[91 nt withheld, positions 3006-3096]
G
[124 nt withheld, positions 3098-3221]
CAGGTGGCACTTTTCGGGGAAATGTGCGCGGAACCCCTATTTGTTTATTTTTCTAAATACATTCAAATAT
GTATCCGCTCATGAGACAATAACCCTGATAAATGCTTCAATAATATTGAAAAAGGAAGAGTCCTGAGGCG
GAAAGAACCAGCTGTGGAATGTGTGTCAGTTAGGGTGTGGAAAGTCCCCAGGCTCCCCAGCAGGCAGAAG
TATGCAAAGCATGCATCTCAATTAGTCAGCAACCAGGTGTGGAAAGTCCCCAGGCTCCCCAGCAGGCAGA
AGTATGCAAAGCATGCATCTCAATTAGTCAGCAACCATAGTCCCGCCCCTAACTCCGCCCATCCCGCCCC
TAACTCCGCCCAGTTCCGCCCATTCTCCGCCCCATGGCTGACTAATTTTTTTTATTTATGCAGAGGCCGA
GGCCGCCTCGGCCTCTGAGCTATTCCAGAAGTAGTGAGGAGGCTTTTTTGGAGGCCTAGGCTTTTGCAAA
GATCGATCAAGAGACAGGATGAGGATCGTTTCGCATGATTGAACAAGATGGATTGCACGCAGGTTCTCCG
GCCGCTTGGGTGGAGAGGCTATTCGGCTATGACTGGGCACAACAGACAATCGGCTGCTCTGATGCCGCCG
TGTTCCGGCTGTCAGCGCAGGGGCGCCCGGTTCTTTTTGTCAAGACCGACCTGTCCGGTGCCCTGAATGA
ACTGCAAGACGAGGCAGCGCGGCTATCGTGGCTGGCCACGACGGGCGTTCCTTGCGCAGCTGTGCTCGAC
GTTGTCACTGAAGCGGGAAGGGACTGGCTGCTATTGGGCGAAGTGCCGGGGCAGGATCTCCTGTCATCTC
ACCTTGCTCCTGCCGAGAAAGTATCCATCATGGCTGATGCAATGCGGCGGCTGCATACGCTTGATCCGGC
TACCTGCCCATTCGACCACCAAGCGAAACATCGCATCGAGCGAGCACGTACTCGGATGGAAGCCGGTCTT
GTCGATCAGGATGATCTGGACGAAGAGCATCAGGGGCTCGCGCCAGCCGAACTGTTCGCCAGGCTCAAGG
CGAGCATGCCCGACGGCGAGGATCTCGTCGTGACCCATGGCGATGCCTGCTTGCCGAATATCATGGTGGA
AAATGGCCGCTTTTCTGGATTCATCGACTGTGGCCGGCTGGGTGTGGCGGACCGCTATCAGGACATAGCG
TTGGCTACCCGTGATATTGCTGAAGAGCTTGGCGGCGAATGGGCTGACCGCTTCCTCGTGCTTTACGGTA
TCGCCGCTCCCGATTCGCAGCGCATCGCCTTCTATCGCCTTCTTGACGAGTTCTTCTGAGCGGGACTCTG
GGGTTCGAAATGACCGACCAAGCGACGCCCAACCTGCCATCACGAGATTTCGATTCCACCGCCGCCTTCT
ATGAAAGGTTGGGCTTCGGAATCGTTTTCCGGGACGCCGGCTGGATGATCCTCCAGCGCGGGGATCTCAT
GCTGGAGTTCTTCGCCCACCCTAGGGGGAGGCTAACTGAAACACGGAAGGAGACAATACCGGAAGGAACC
CGCGCTATGACGGCAATAAAAAGACAGAATAAAACGCACGGTGTTGGGTCGTTTGTTCATAAACGCGGGG
TTCGGTCCCAGGGCTGGCACTCTGTCGATACCCCACCGAGACCCCATTGGGGCCAATACGCCCGCGTTTC
TTCCTTTTCCCCACCCCACCCCCCAAGTTCGGGTGAAGGCCCAGGGCTCGCAGCCAACGTCGGGGCGGCA
GGCCCTGCCATAGCCTCAGGTTACTCATATATACTTTAGATTGATTTAAAACTTCATTTTTAATTTAAAA
GGATCTAGGTGAAGATCCTTTTTGATAATCTCATGACCAAAATCCCTTAACGTGAGTTTTCGTTCCACTG
AGCGTCAGACCCCGTAGAAAAGATCAAAGGATCTTCTTGAGATCCTTTTTTTCTGCGCGTAATCTGCTGC
TTGCAAACAAAAAAACCACCGCTACCAGCGGTGGTTTGTTTGCCGGATCAAGAGCTACCAACTCTTTTTC
CGAAGGTAACTGGCTTCAGCAGAGCGCAGATACCAAATACTGTTCTTCTAGTGTAGCCGTAGTTAGGCCA
CCACTTCAAGAACTCTGTAGCACCGCCTACATACCTCGCTCTGCTAATCCTGTTACCAGTGGCTGCTGCC
AGTGGCGATAAGTCGTGTCTTACCGGGTTGGACTCAAGACGATAGTTACCGGATAAGGCGCAGCGGTCGG
GCTGAACGGGGGGTTCGTGCACACAGCCCAGCTTGGAGCGAACGACCTACACCGAACTGAGATACCTACA
GCGTGAGCTATGAGAAAGCGCCACGCTTCCCGAAGGGAGAAAGGCGGACAGGTATCCGGTAAGCGGCAGG
GTCGGAACAGGAGAGCGCACGAGGGAGCTTCCAGGGGGAAACGCCTGGTATCTTTATAGTCCTGTCGGGT
TTCGCCACCTCTGACTTGAGCGTCGATTTTTGTGATGCTCGTCAGGGGGGCGGAGCCTATGGAAAAACGC
CAGCAACGCGGCCTTTTTACGGTTCCTGGCCTTTTGCTGGCCTTTTGCTCACATGTTCTTTCCTGCGTTA
TCCCCTGATTCTGTGGATAACCGTATT
